Addgene plasmid #222744: pIND4-RC-C2-MmXYRS
Purpose: Expresses 3 subunits of photosynthetic reaction center from R. sphaeroides and aaRS-tRNA pair for incorporating haloalkane crosslinker
Depositing lab: Steven Boxer. Depositing organization: Stanford University.
Backbone
  Vector backbone: pIND4
  Backbone size w/o insert (bp): 9238
  Total vector size (bp): 13251
Growth in bacteria
  Bacterial resistance: Kanamycin, 50 μg/mL
  Growth temperature: 37°C
  Growth strain: DH5alpha
  Copy number: Unknown
Gene/Insert 1
  Gene/Insert name: puhA
  Species: Rhodobacter sphaeroides
  Insert size (bp): 800
  Tag / fusion protein: 6xHis (C terminal on insert)
  Cloning method: Restriction Enzyme; 5′ cloning site XbaI (unknown if destroyed); 3′ cloning site None (unknown if destroyed)
  Sequencing primers: 5′ aataggcgtatcacgaggcc
Gene/Insert 2
  Gene/Insert name: pufL
  Species: Rhodobacter sphaeroides
  Insert size (bp): 849
  Cloning method: Restriction Enzyme; 5′ cloning site BamHI (unknown if destroyed); 3′ cloning site None (unknown if destroyed)
  Sequencing primers: 5′ TGGGTGTCGAACACGGGCTAC
Gene/Insert 3
  Gene/Insert name: pufM
  Species: Rhodobacter sphaeroides
  Insert size (bp): 927
  Cloning method: Restriction Enzyme; 5′ cloning site None (unknown if destroyed); 3′ cloning site NdeI (unknown if destroyed)
  Sequencing primers: 5′ GCTGAAGGAAGGCGGGCTG
Gene/Insert 4
  Gene/Insert name: MmXYRS
  Species: Methanosarcina mazei
  Insert size (bp): 1365
  Mutation: Contains the following substitutions: V346A, W348A, L401V, and W417T from MmOmeRS
  Promoter: rrnB
  Cloning method: Gibson Cloning
  Sequencing primers: 5′ CCGCTTCTTTGAGCGAACGATC
Gene/Insert 5
  Gene/Insert name: Mm Pyl tRNA
  Species: Methanosarcina mazei
  Insert size (bp): 72
  Promoter: rrnB
  Cloning method: Gibson Cloning
  Sequencing primers: 5′ CATCAGCCCTgAGGTCGGGC
Terms and licenses: Academic/Nonprofit Terms; Industry Terms: Not Available to Industry
How to cite: pIND4-RC-C2-MmXYRS was a gift from Steven Boxer (Addgene plasmid # 222744 ; http://n2t.net/addgene:222744 ; RRID:Addgene_222744)
