[The description below was written by a language model from this plasmid's Addgene catalogue record and pLannotate feature annotations shown in this document.]
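Description:
pIND4-RC-C2-MmXYRS is a 13.25 kb bacterial expression plasmid built on the pIND4 backbone. It carries the genes for the photosynthetic reaction center of Rhodobacter sphaeroides together with an orthogonal aminoacyl-tRNA synthetase/tRNA pair for genetic code expansion. The plasmid is propagated in E. coli through a ColE1/pUC-type origin and selected with kanamycin via an aph(3')-Ia marker. A stretch of several kilobases between the kanamycin region and this origin carries no annotation, so any replication functions for other hosts are not documented in the record. Short fragments of chloramphenicol, tetracycline and lacZα sequences appear to be non-functional cloning remnants.

The reaction center cassette encodes the H subunit (puhA, with a C-terminal histidine tag for affinity purification), followed by the L and M subunits (pufL and pufM, whose reading frames slightly overlap). The three genes lie in the same orientation downstream of two lac operator fragments and end at a lambda t0 terminator. A full-length lacI gene driven by the lacIq promoter sits upstream in the opposite orientation, which is consistent with IPTG-inducible control. The promoter itself is not annotated or named in the record.

A second module supplies MmXYRS, a Methanosarcina mazei pyrrolysyl-tRNA synthetase variant carrying V346A, W348A, L401V and W417T relative to MmOmeRS, and the cognate M. mazei Pyl tRNA on the opposite strand. Both are listed as expressed from rrnB promoters. The Pyl tRNA naturally decodes the UAG stop codon, so the pair lets a noncanonical amino acid be inserted at a chosen position. The stated purpose is to incorporate a haloalkane crosslinker, although the record does not say which reaction center position is targeted.
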