Features (pLannotate 1.2.2; 26 found; start..end, strand, type, name):
    485..571     +  terminator     rrnB T1 terminator: Escherichia coli rrnB; transcription terminator T1 from the E. coli rrnB gene
    594..660     +  CDS            lacZα (fragment): LacZα fragment of β-galactosidase; lacZ fragment
    742..1557    -  CDS            KanR: aminoglycoside phosphotransferase; aph(3')-Ia; confers resistance to kanamycin in bacteria or G418 (Geneticin®) in eukaryotes
   1742..1810    +  CDS            TRA2_ECOLX (fragment): Protein predicted: Swiss-Prot protein existence level 4. Required for transposition of transposon Tn903. From Escherichia coli.
   5329..5917    +  rep_origin     ori: high-copy-number ColE1/pMB1/pBR322/pUC origin of replication
   6288..6337    +  CDS            lacI (fragment): lac repressor; lacI; The lac repressor binds to the lac operator to inhibit transcription in E. coli. This inhibition can be relieved by adding lactose or isopropyl-β-D-thiogalactopyranoside (IPTG).
   6346..6363    +  misc_feature   MCS (fragment): pUC18/19 multiple cloning site
   6426..7508    -  CDS            lacI: lac repressor; lacI; The lac repressor binds to the lac operator to inhibit transcription in E. coli. This inhibition can be relieved by adding lactose or isopropyl-β-D-thiogalactopyranoside (IPTG).
   7509..7586    -  promoter       lacIq promoter: lacI (mutant); In the lacIq allele, a single base change in the promoter boosts expression of the lacI gene about 10-fold.
   7633..7710    -  promoter       AmpR promoter (fragment): bla
   7842..7859    +  protein_bind   lac operator (fragment): The lac repressor binds to the lac operator to inhibit transcription in E. coli. This inhibition can be relieved by adding lactose or isopropyl-β-D-thiogalactopyranoside (IPTG). lac repressor encoded by lacI
   7873..7893    +  protein_bind   lac operator (fragment): The lac repressor binds to the lac operator to inhibit transcription in E. coli. This inhibition can be relieved by adding lactose or isopropyl-β-D-thiogalactopyranoside (IPTG). lac repressor encoded by lacI
   7928..8704    +  CDS            puhA (sequence partly withheld): RCEH_RHOS4 - Experimental evidence at protein level: Swiss-Prot protein existence level 1. The reaction center is a membrane-bound complex that mediates the initial photochemical event in the electron transfer process of photosynthesis. From Rhodobacter sphaeroides (strain ATCC 17023 / DSM 158 / JCM 6121 / NBRC 12203 / NCIMB 8253 / ATH 2.4.1.) (Cereibacter sphaeroides).
   8708..8725    +  CDS            9xHis (fragment): 9xHis affinity tag
   8765..9610    +  CDS            pufL (sequence withheld): RCEL_RHOS4 - Experimental evidence at protein level: Swiss-Prot protein existence level 1. The reaction center is a membrane-bound complex that mediates the initial photochemical event in the electron transfer process of photosynthesis. From Rhodobacter sphaeroides (strain ATCC 17023 / DSM 158 / JCM 6121 / NBRC 12203 / NCIMB 8253 / ATH 2.4.1.) (Cereibacter sphaeroides).
   9606..10529   +  CDS            pufM (sequence withheld): RCEM_RHOS4 - Experimental evidence at protein level: Swiss-Prot protein existence level 1. The reaction center is a membrane-bound complex that mediates the initial photochemical event in the electron transfer process of photosynthesis. From Rhodobacter sphaeroides (strain ATCC 17023 / DSM 158 / JCM 6121 / NBRC 12203 / NCIMB 8253 / ATH 2.4.1.) (Cereibacter sphaeroides).
  10557..10651   +  terminator     lambda t0 terminator: transcription terminator from phage lambda
  10666..10694   +  promoter       cat promoter (fragment): promoter of the E. coli cat gene encoding chloramphenicol acetyltransferase
  10695..10904   +  CDS            CmR (fragment): chloramphenicol acetyltransferase; cat; confers resistance to chloramphenicol
  10932..10975   +  CDS            lacI (fragment): lac repressor; lacI; The lac repressor binds to the lac operator to inhibit transcription in E. coli. This inhibition can be relieved by adding lactose or isopropyl-β-D-thiogalactopyranoside (IPTG).
  11203..12564   +  CDS            pylS: PYLS_METMA - Experimental evidence at protein level: Swiss-Prot protein existence level 1. Catalyzes the attachment of pyrrolysine to tRNA(Pyl). Pyrrolysine is a lysine derivative encoded by the termination codon UAG. From Methanosarcina mazei (strain ATCC BAA-159 / DSM 3647 / Goe1 / Go1 / JCM 11833 / OCM 88) (Methanosarcina frisia).
  12726..12823   +  CDS            TcR (fragment): tetracycline efflux protein; tet; confers resistance to tetracycline
  12823..12910   -  CDS            lacZα (fragment): LacZα fragment of β-galactosidase; lacZ fragment
  12918..12945   -  terminator     bacterial terminator (fragment): putative bacterial transcription terminator
  12948..13016   -  ncRNA          tRNA: Accession: RF00005 - tRNA
  13221..420     +  CDS            CmR (fragment) (across the origin): chloramphenicol acetyltransferase; cat; confers resistance to chloramphenicol
>Addgene plasmid #222744 | pIND4-RC-C2-MmXYRS | addgene full sequence | sequence record 444741 | Addgene NGS Result
TGGTGATATGGGATAGTGTTCACCCTTGTTACACCGTTTTCCATGAGCAAACTGAAACGTTTTCATCGCT
CTGGAGTGAATACCACGACGATTTCCGGCAGTTTCTACACATATATTCGCAAGATGTGGCGTGTTACGGT
GAAAACCTGGCCTATTTCCCTAAAGGGTTTATTGAGAATATGTTTTTCGTCTCAGCCAATCCCTGGGTGA
GTTTCACCAGTTTTGATTTAAACGTGGCCAATATGGACAACTTCTTCGCCCCCGTTTTCACCATGCATGG
GCAAATATTATACGCAAGGCGACAAGGTGCTGATGCCGCTGGCGATTCAGGTTCATCATGCCGTTTGTGA
TGGCTTCCATGTCGGCAGAATGCTTAATGAATTACAACAGTACTGCGATGAGTGGCAGGGCGGGGCGTAA
TTTTTTTAAGGCAGTTATTGGTGCCCTTAAACGCCTGGGGTAATGACTCTCTAGCTTGAGGCATCAAATA
AAACGAAAGGCTCAGTCGAAAGACTGGGCCTTTCGTTTTATCTGTTGTTTGTCGGTGAACGCTCTCCTGA
GTAGGACAAATCCGCCGCTAGGAGCTTGCGGCCCTGGCGTAATAGCGAAGAGGCCCGCACCGATCGCCCT
TCCCAACAGTTGCGCAGCCTGAATGGCGAATGCGATTTATTCAACAAAGCCGCCGTCCCGTCAAGTCAGC
GTAATGCTCTGCCAGTGTTACAACCAATTAACCAATTCTGATTAGAAAAACTCATCGAGCATCAAATGAA
ACTGCAATTTATTCATATCAGGATTATCAATACCATATTTTTGAAAAAGCCGTTTCTGTAATGAAGGAGA
AAACTCACCGAGGCAGTTCCATAGGATGGCAAGATCCTGGTATCGGTCTGCGATTCCGACTCGTCCAACA
TCAATACAACCTATTAATTTCCCCTCGTCAAAAATAAGGTTATCAAGTGAGAAATCACCATGAGTGACGA
CTGAATCCGGTGAGAATGGCAACAGCTTATGCATTTCTTTCCAGACTTGTTCAACAGGCCAGCCATTACG
CTCGTCATCAAAATCACTCGCATCAACCAAACCGTTATTCATTCGTGATTGCGCCTGAGCGAGACGAAAT
ACGCGATCGCTGTTAAAAGGACAATTACAAACAGGAATCGAATGCAACCGGCGCAGGAACACTGCCAGCG
CATCAACAATATTTTCACCTGAATCAGGATATTCTTCTAATACCTGGAATGCTGTTTTCCCGGGGATCGC
AGTGGTGAGTAACCATGCATCATCAGGAGTACGGATAAAATGCTTGATGGTCGGAAGAGGCATAAATTCC
GTCAGCCAGTTTAGTCTGACCATCTCATCTGTAACATCATTGGCAACGCTACCTTTGCCATGTTTCAGAA
ACAACTCTGGCGCATCGGGCTTCCCATACAATCGATAGATTGTCGCACCTGATTGCCCGACATTATCGCG
AGCCCATTTATACCCATATAAATCAGCATCCATGTTGGAATTTAATCGCGGCTTCGAGCAAGACGTTTCC
CGTTGAATATGGCTCATAACACCCCTTGTATTACTGTTTATGTAAGCAGACAGTTTTATTGTTCATGATG
ATATATTTTTATCTTGTGCAATGTAACATCAGAGATTTTGAGACACAACGTGGCTTTGTTGAATAAATCG
AACTTTTGCTGAGTTGAAGGATCAGATCACGCATCTTCCCGACAACGCAGACCGTTCCGTGGCAAAGCAA
AAGTTCAAAATCACCAACTGGTCCACCTACAACAAAGCTCTCATCAACCGTGGCTCCCTCGAGGCTCCGC
GCCCTCGATCCGACCGCCCCCCACAAGGCTGGGGCGGATCGGGGGCGCACGGCCTGAAGGGTGCAGGGGA
ACCCTGCCGCACGCAAACTCGCAGAGTTTGCATAGTGTGCGCCATTCAGATACCTTCATGGCAGGCCCCA
CCGTGGATTTTGCTGTCATGGTTCGATTCATCACGACGCCCGCAACGCCGACTGCACAGCGGCCCGCACC
ACGAACGCCTGCGCAGCAGGAAGCTGCGGCTGAACTGAAGGCTGCGCGAACTGCCGAAGCAGCCCGCCGC
CTCGACACCCGGCGCAAGGTGGTGCTCGGGGGCGCGCTCCTGGCACTGGCAGAACGTGATGCAGCAGCAG
CCGCGATGCTGGCCCGGCTGAAGCAGATGCTGACCCGCCCAGCAGATCGGAAGCTGTTCGCGGATCTACC
CGATGGCTGACGGTGCAATCTTCCACCTCGATGTGCGCACGGTCAGCCGGTCAGATGGCCGCTCGGCTGT
CGCCGCTGCCGCCTATCGGTCGGCCAGCCGTCTGCACGATGCACGCACCGGCCTGACCCACGACTTCGCG
CGCAAGCGGGGCGTCTTGACAACCTTCATCGCCGCCCCGGACGGCTGCGACTGGATCACAGACAGGGACA
CGCTCTGGAACGCGGCTGAGGCGGCAGAGAAGCGCAAGAACAGCACCGTGGCCCGTGAGTGGCTGGTGGC
CCTCCCTGACGCTCTGGATGCTACACAGCGGGCCGACCTGGCGCGGGCGCTGGCGGTCGAACTGGCGCAG
CGGTTCGGGGTGGCCGTGGATGTGGCAATCCACGCAGCTTCGGGCGAGGGCGACCAGCGGAACCATCACG
CGCATTTGCTGACCACGACGCGCACCGCAGGCCCGGACGGGCTGGGCGACAAGACCCGCGTTCTGGATGC
AGCCAAAACGGGGGGCGCAGAAATCTACGCCATGCGGGCTTGGTGGGCGGGCACGGTCAACGATGCACTC
GCGGCCGCACAAAGCTCGGCCCGCGTCGATCACCGCCGCATAGCCGTGATCGCCGCCGATGCGCGGGCCG
AGGCCGAGGCGCTGGAGAAACAGGCCAAAGCCGTCGAAACCCTGAACGCCAAGCCCGCCGACGCCGGGGG
GCTGTGGAAGGGCCTTGGCAGCGCCGCCCGCGCAATATGGGAAGGCGGCATGACCGCCCTCAAATCGACC
GCCGAGACAGCCAACGAGCTGCGGGAGAAGGCCAACGAGCTGCGACAGAAGGCAGCCCGCTACACCCGCG
CCACCGAACCTCACCACGGCCCCGTCCTGACGGCCTTCTTGCGGCGCATGGCTCCCGTCTGGGCGGAGCA
GGCCAAGGCCGAGGAAGCCCGGAGAGCCGCGCAGGAGGCCGCACAGCGCGCACTGATGGCCGAGAGGGCT
GAACAGGCCCGGAAGGCCAAGGAAGCCTCTGAGGCCGCTCGCCGGGCCGCTACGGCAGCGCGAGAGGCCG
AGGAAGCCCGCGAACGCTGCGCCCGCGAGGTGTTGCCGCTCATCCGCCGCGCCCGGCACGACCCGATCAC
CGCCGAAGTGATCAAGCGGGAGGGCATCGACCTCGACCGCCCCGACCAACAGGTGGCCCGCGACCCGATC
TGGCTCATGGCCGGACGCCAAGATCAGGCGCACCCGGTCTGGCTGATCGTCCACGCCTACACCGCCGCGC
GCGACAGGCACGCGAACCTGCTGGCGAGAATCGAAGCCAAAACCGCAGCCCAGATCGCCGCTGCCGCCAA
ACCAAAGCCCAAGCCTGCCAGTCCCGCCCCGACCGAACCCGAACCCGATCCAGACCCACCGCCCCGGCGG
GATTGGGGCGGGCCGTCTGGACCCTGATCCACCCCCCATTCTCAGCAACTCCGAGCCAGCCAGAGGCGCT
GGCTCGGGGCATCTGGACCCCCTTCCTCACCCCAAATTTTCACGAAAAAGGGGCGCAGCCCTTCTTGTTC
AATAAGTTCTATAAGTTCAGGCGAAAATCGCCTTTCATTTTCAATGGCTTGCGCGCCTATCGGGGAGAAA
TGGGGCCGCAAAAGGGAGAAATGGGGCCGCAAAAGGGAGAAATGGGGCCGATAGCGGCTGTTGACAGGGG
GATATTTTGCCCCCTACATTTCTCCCCATGACAAAGACCACGCAAATCGCCGCTGATCGAGCCTATGACG
AGGCCAAAACCGTGCTGCCCGCAGAGGTGGCGCGGGGGGTCTACATGCGCAACGCCCCCAGCCTCGCCGC
CCTCAAGCTGATGCACCTGCTGATCGGTAAGGCGGGCGGGCGTATGGCCGAACCCATTCGGCACGAAATC
CGCCTCTCAGACATCCGCAAGATCGACGGGATGAAGAACCATGACAGGGCCAGCCTCACCCCCCTTTTCG
CGGAATTGTCGGCGGCTGTCCTGACCCATGATGACCCCGAAAAAATGGTCGTGACCATTGGCGGCTTGCT
GGACTTCGCCCGCATCGACTACCGCCACGAAGTCAGCAACGATCTGCTGGTGTCGTGGTATTTTGGCGGG
GCCTTCCGCGAGATGGCCGAGAAGTCCTGCCACTGGGCGATCCTCGACCGGCAGACCGTTTTTGCCCTGT
CCAGCAAGTATTCGATCCTGCTGTTCCAGCACATCGCCAGCCTCGTGAACCTCGATCACGTCGCCAGCAA
GACCTTCACCGTGGCCGAACTGCGGGCCGTGCTAGGGGTGCCGCACGGAAAGATGGAGCGGTGGAACGAC
GTGAACCGCTTTGCGCTGACGCCCGCGATTGCCGAGATCAACCAGACCTCGCGCCTGATCCTGACCGCGA
CCCCGAACAAGATCGGGCGGACGGTCGCCAGCGTGACAATCACGTGGGCGGAGAAGCCTCCCGAGGGCAA
GCAGGAAGCCAAGCGCGAACTGGACCGCCCCAAGGTGGGCCGAGAGGCGCGGCGCAACGGCTCAGCCGAG
ACCGTGGCGCGGGCCTTCCCCAGCTCGGGCAGCATCGAGTTCGATGACCACTGGAAGGCCCTCAAGCGGG
CGGCGGGCTGCAACATGGACAACACCATGATTGCCGAGAAGTTCCGGGCGTGGTGCGCCAGCAAGGGGCT
TTCCCTCGACGGCCGAAACATCGAGCAGGCGTTCAGCAACTTCTGCGCCACAGTGGGCAAGGTCTGAGGC
CGCGCCCGCTGCCAGTGACCCGCCGCCGCCGACCGTGAGCGGGCCGCAGCCCTTCCAGCGCCGCCCAAGA
GGGCGGCAAGCCCCGGTCTGCCCCCTCGTCGCCCGCAAAGCGGGCAGGGGGCAGACCGGGGCGCTGGAAC
CTTTGGGCTGCTTTGACGGCCAGACAGCCCCCGCCGCGCAAGCGCGCCATTCCCCCACCCGTGGCCGGGC
GGGGGAATGGTAAAGCATGTGGGGGCAGTCCAGCCGTCAATCCGCGCTCCGCACCACGGCGCCTCGAGCA
ACACCTTCTTCACGAGGCAGACCTCTCGACGGAGTTCCACTGAGCGTCAGACCCCGTAGAAAAGATCAAA
GGATCTTCTTGAGATCCTTTTTTTCTGCGCGTAATCTGCTGCTTGCAAACAAAAAAACCACCGCTACCAG
CGGTGGTTTGTTTGCCGGATCAAGAGCTACCAACTCTTTTTCCGAAGGTAACTGGCTTCAGCAGAGCGCA
GATACCAAATACTGTTCTTCTAGTGTAGCCGTAGTTAGGCCACCACTTCAAGAACTCTGTAGCACCGCCT
ACATACCTCGCTCTGCTAATCCTGTTACCAGTGGCTGCTGCCAGTGGCGATAAGTCGTGTCTTACCGGGT
TGGACTCAAGACGATAGTTACCGGATAAGGCGCAGCGGTCGGGCTGAACGGGGGGTTCGTGCACACAGCC
CAGCTTGGAGCGAACGACCTACACCGAACTGAGATACCTACAGCGTGAGCTATGAGAAAGCGCCACGCTT
CCCGAAGGGAGAAAGGCGGACAGGTATCCGGTAAGCGGCAGGGTCGGAACAGGAGAGCGCACGAGGGAGC
TTCCAGGGGGAAACGCCTGGTATCTTTATAGTCCTGTCGGGTTTCGCCACCTCTGACTTGAGCGTCGATT
TTTGTGATGCTCGTCAGGGGGGCGGAGCCTATGGAAAAACGCCAGCAACGCGGCCTTTTTACGGTTCCTG
GCCTTTTGCTGGCCTTTTGCTCACATGTTCTTTCCTGCGTTATCCCCTGATTCTGTGGATAACCGTATTA
CCGCCTTTGAGTGAGCTGATACCGCTCGCCGCAGCCGAACGACCGAGCGCAGCGAGTCAGTGAGCGAGGA
AGCGGAAGAAGCTCGCACATTCAGCAGCGTTTTTCAGCGCGTTTTCGATCAACGTTTCAATGTTGGTATC
AACACCAGGTTTAACTTTGAACTTATCGGCACTGACGGTTACTGATTTTGAACTTTTGCTTTGCCACGGA
ACGGTCTGCGTTGTCGGGAAGATGCGTGATCTGATCCTTCAACTCAGCAAAAGTTCGCCAATACGCAAAC
CGCCTCTCCCCGCGCGTTGGCCGATTCATTAATGCAGGGCCGCGCGAATTCGAGCTCGGTACCGACGTAG
CCCAGCGCGTCGGCCAGCTTGCAATTCGCGCTAACTTACATTAATTGCGTTGCGCTCACTGCCCGCTTTC
CAGTCGGGAAACCTGTCGTGCCAGCTGCATTAATGAATCGGCCAACGCGCGGGGAGAGGCGGTTTGCGTA
TTGGGCGCCAGGGTGGTTTTTCTTTTCACCAGTGAGACGGGCAACAGCTGATTGCCCTTCACCGCCTGGC
CCTGAGAGAGTTGCAGCAAGCGGTCCACGCTGGTTTGCCCCAGCAGGCGAAAATCCTGTTTGATGGTGGT
TAACGGCGGGATATAACATGAGCTGTCTTCGGTATCGTCGTATCCCACTACCGAGATATCCGCACCAACG
CGCAGCCCGGACTCGGTAATGGCGCGCATTGCGCCCAGCGCCATCTGATCGTTGGCAACCAGCATCGCAG
TGGGAACGATGCCCTCATTCAGCATTTGCATGGTTTGTTGAAAACCGGACATGGCACTCCAGTCGCCTTC
CCGTTCCGCTATCGGCTGAATTTGATTGCGAGTGAGATATTTATGCCAGCCAGCCAGACGCAGACGCGCC
GAGACAGAACTTAATGGGCCCGCTAACAGCGCGATTTGCTGGTGACCCAATGCGACCAGATGCTCCACGC
CCAGTCGCGTACCGTCTTCATGGGAGAAAATAATACTGTTGATGGGTGTCTGGTCAGAGACATCAAGAAA
TAACGCCGGAACATTAGTGCAGGCAGCTTCCACAGCAATGGCATCCTGGTCATCCAGCGGATAGTTAATG
ATCAGCCCACTGACGCGTTGCGCGAGAAGATTGTGCACCGCCGCTTTACAGGCTTCGACGCCGCTTCGTT
CTACCATCGACACCACCACGCTGGCACCCAGTTGATCGGCGCGAGATTTAATCGCCGCGACAATTTGCGA
CGGCGCGTGCAGGGCCAGACTGGAGGTGGCAACGCCAATCAGCAACGACTGTTTGCCCGCCAGTTGTTGT
GCCACGCGGTTGGGAATGTAATTCAGCTCCGCCATCGCCGCTTCCACTTTTTCCCGCGTTTTCGCAGAAA
CGTGGCTGGCCTGGTTCACCACGCGGGAAACGGTCTGATAAGAGACACCGGCATACTCTGCGACATCGTA
TAACGTTACTGGTTTCACATTCACCACCCTGAATTGACTCTCTTCCGGGCGCTATCATGCCATACCGCGA
AAGGTTTTGCACCATTCGATGGTGTCAACGTAAATGCATGCCGCTTCGCCTTCGCGCGCGAATTGCAGGT
ACCATTTATCAGGGTTATTGTCTCATGAGCGGATACATATTTGAATGTATTTAGAAAAATAAACAAATAG
GGGTTCCGCGCACATTTCCCCGAAAAGTGCCACCTGACGTCTAAGAAACCATTATTATCATGACATTAAC
CTATAAAAATAGGCGTATCACGAGGCCCTTTCGTCTTCACCTCGAGAAAATTTATCAAAAAGAGTGTTGA
CTTGTGAGCGGATAACAATGATACTTAGATTCAATTGTGAGCGGATAACAATTTCACACATCTAGAATTA
AAGAGGAGAAATTAACC
[741 nt withheld, positions 7928-8668]
CGCAAGTCGGTCGTGGCGGCGATGCTGGCCGAATACGTGCACCACCACCACCACCACTGAGGATCCGTTG
GGCCGACTGCAAGCGGAGAGGGAAGC
[1765 nt withheld, positions 8765-10529]
TGAAAGCTTAATTAGCATATGAGCTTGGACTCCTGTTGATAGATCCAGTAATGACCTCAGAACTCCATCT
GGATTTGTTCAGAACGCTCGGTTGCCGCCGGGCGTTTTTTATTGGTGAGAATCCAAGCTAGCTTGGCGAG
ATTTTCAGGAGCTAAGGAAGCTAAAATGGAGAAAAAAATCACTGGATATACCACCGTTGATATATCCCAA
TGGCATCGTAAAGAACATTTTGAGGCATTTCAGTCAGTTGCTCAATGTACCTATAACCAGACCGTTCAGC
TGGATATTACGGCCTTTTTAAAGACCGTAAAGAAAAATAAGCACAAGTTTTATCCGGCCTTTATTCACAT
TCTTGCCCGCCTGATGAATGCTCATGCTAGCGAGCTCGCCGCTCATGGCGTTCTGTTGCCCGTCTCACTG
GTGAAAAGAAAAACAACCCTGGCGCCGCTTCTTTGAGCGAACGATCAAAAATAAGTGGCGCCCCATCAAA
TTGTTACGGAGCCCAAAAAATCCGCTTGCGCCCGGGGCCGTCTGCTCCTAGAAACCGCTTCACCGAGACG
AAGACCGGCAGCGCCGGACGGAGACGAGGGAGCGGATGACAGAAACGTCGGCCGCGACAATTGAAGATGA
GGCGGACGGGATCGCTGGTTGTCTGCATCAACGGAGGTCCCCCATGGATAAGAAACCCCTCAACACGCTG
ATCTCCGCGACGGGCCTCTGGATGAGCCGGACGGGCACGATCCACAAGATCAAACATCATGAGGTGTCCC
GGTCCAAGATCTATATCGAAATGGCCTGCGGCGATCATCTGGTGGTGAATAATTCCCGGTCCAGCCGCAC
GGCCCGGGCGCTGCGGCATCATAAGTATCGCAAGACGTGCAAACGCTGCCGGGTCAGCGATGAAGACCTG
AACAAGTTCCTCACCAAGGCCAATGAGGACCAGACCTCGGTCAAAGTGAAGGTGGTCTCCGCACCCACCC
GTACGAAGAAGGCCATGCCCAAATCGGTCGCCCGTGCGCCGAAGCCCCTCGAAAACACGGAAGCAGCGCA
GGCGCAGCCGTCGGGCAGCAAGTTCTCGCCCGCCATCCCCGTGTCGACGCAGGAAAGCGTGAGCGTGCCC
GCGTCGGTCTCGACCTCCATCTCCTCCATCTCCACCGGGGCGACGGCGAGCGCCCTGGTGAAAGGCAACA
CGAATCCGATCACGTCGATGTCGGCGCCCGTCCAGGCCAGCGCGCCGGCGCTCACCAAGAGCCAGACCGA
TCGCCTGGAGGTGCTCCTCAATCCCAAAGATGAAATCTCCCTCAATTCCGGGAAGCCGTTCCGCGAACTG
GAATCCGAGCTGCTCTCCCGGCGGAAAAAGGATCTGCAGCAGATCTACGCCGAAGAACGGGAGAACTATC
TGGGCAAGCTGGAGCGCGAAATCACGCGGTTCTTCGTGGACCGCGGCTTCCTCGAAATCAAGAGCCCGAT
CCTCATCCCGCTCGAATATATCGAACGGATGGGCATCGACAATGACACGGAGCTCTCCAAACAGATCTTC
CGGGTGGACAAGAATTTCTGCCTCCGCCCCATGCTCACCCCCAACCTCTACAACTACCTGCGCAAGCTCG
ACCGCGCGCTCCCCGATCCCATCAAAATCTTCGAAATCGGCCCCTGCTATCGCAAGGAGTCCGACGGCAA
GGAACACCTCGAAGAATTCACGATGCTCGCGTTCGCGCAGATGGGGTCCGGGTGCACGCGGGAAAACCTG
GAGAGCATCATCACGGACTTCCTCAATCACCTGGGCATCGATTTCAAGATCGTGGGCGACTCGTGCATGG
TCTTCGGCGACACCCTCGATGTGATGCATGGGGACCTGGAACTCTCCTCCGCGGTCGTGGGGCCCATCCC
GCTCGACCGGGAGTGGGGCATCGACAAGCCCACCATCGGCGCGGGGTTCGGCCTCGAACGCCTCCTCAAG
GTCAAGCACGACTTCAAAAATATCAAGCGGGCCGCCCGCTCCGAGTCCTACTACAATGGCATCAGCACCA
ACCTGTAAGATCCGGTGGATGACCTTTTGAATGACCTTTAATAGATTATATTACTAATTAATTGGGGACC
CTAGAGGTCCCCTTTTTTATTTTAAAAATTTTTTCACAAAACGGTTTACAAGCATAAAGCTTGCTCAATC
AATCACCCATCAGCCCTGAGGTCGGGCTCCTTGCATGCACCATTCCTTGCGGCGGCGGTGCTCAACGGCC
TCAACCTACTACTGGGCTGCTTCCTAATGCAGGAGTCGCATAAGGGAGAGCGTCTGGCGAAAGGGGGATG
TGCTGCAAGGCGATTAAGTTGGGTAACGCCAGGGTTTTCCCAGTCACGACGTTGTAAAACGACGGCCAGT
GCCAAGCTTAAAAAAAATCCTTAGCTTTCGCTAAGGTGGCGGAAACCCCGGGAATCTAACCCGGCTGAAC
GGATTTAGAGTCCATTCGATCTACATGATCAGGTTTCCCGTTACACAGACAACCAGCGATCCCGTCCGCC
TCATCTTCAATTGTCGCGGCCGACGTTTCTGTCATCCGCTCCCTCGTCTCCGTCCGGCGCTGCCGGTCTT
CGTCTCGGTGAAGCGGTTTCTAGGAGCAGACGGCCCCGGGCGCAAGCGGATTTTTTGGGCTCCGTAACAA
TTTTCACTCTCGAGTCCGGAAGTACTATTTCGAATTTCGTATGGCAATGAAAGACGGTGAGC
